>Addgene plasmid #75797 | SBK1 gRNA (BRDN0001145304) | addgene full sequence | sequence record 184586 | Addgene Assembled Sequence
CCCGGGTGCAAAGATGGATAAAGTTTTAAACAGAGAGGAATCTTTGCAGCTAATGGACCTTCTAGGTCTT
GAAAGGAGTGGGAATTGGCTCCGGTGCCCGTCAGTGGGCAGAGCGCACATCGCCCACAGTCCCCGAGAAG
TTGGGGGGAGGGGTCGGCAATTGATCCGGTGCCTAGAGAAGGTGGCGCGGGGTAAACTGGGAAAGTGATG
TCGTGTACTGGCTCCGCCTTTTTCCCGAGGGTGGGGGAGAACCGTATATAAGTGCAGTAGTCGCCGTGAA
CGTTCTTTTTCGCAACGGGTTTGCCGCCAGAACACAGGTAAGTGCCGTGTGTGGTTCCCGCGGGCCTGGC
CTCTTTACGGGTTATGGCCCTTGCGTGCCTTGAATTACTTCCACCTGGCTGCAGTACGTGATTCTTGATC
CCGAGCTTCGGGTTGGAAGTGGGTGGGAGAGTTCGAGGCCTTGCGCTTAAGGAGCCCCTTCGCCTCGTGC
TTGAGTTGAGGCCTGGCCTGGGCGCTGGGGCCGCCGCGTGCGAATCTGGTGGCACCTTCGCGCCTGTCTC
GCTGCTTTCGATAAGTCTCTAGCCATTTAAAATTTTTGATGACCTGCTGCGACGCTTTTTTTCTGGCAAG
ATAGTCTTGTAAATGCGGGCCAAGATCTGCACACTGGTATTTCGGTTTTTGGGGCCGCGGGCGGCGACGG
GGCCCGTGCGTCCCAGCGCACATGTTCGGCGAGGCGGGGCCTGCGAGCGCGGCCACCGAGAATCGGACGG
GGGTAGTCTCAAGCTGGCCGGCCTGCTCTGGTGCCTGGCCTCGCGCCGCCGTGTATCGCCCCGCCCTGGG
CGGCAAGGCTGGCCCGGTCGGCACCAGTTGCGTGAGCGGAAAGATGGCCGCTTCCCGGCCCTGCTGCAGG
GAGCTCAAAATGGAGGACGCGGCGCTCGGGAGAGCGGGCGGGTGAGTCACCCACACAAAGGAAAAGGGCC
TTTCCGTCCTCAGCCGTCGCTTCATGTGACTCCACGGAGTACCGGGCGCCGTCCAGGCACCTCGATTAGT
TCTCGAGCTTTTGGAGTACGTCGTCTTTAGGTTGGGGGGAGGGGTTTTATGCGATGGAGTTTCCCCACAC
TGAGTGGGTGGAGACTGAAGTTAGGCCAGCTTGGCACTTGATGTAATTCTCCTTGGAATTTGCCCTTTTT
GAGTTTGGATCTTGGTTCATTCTCAAGCCTCAGACAGTGGTTCAAAGTTTTTTTCTTCCATTTCAGGTGT
CGTGACGTACGGCCACCATGACCGAGTACAAGCCCACGGTGCGCCTCGCCACCCGCGACGACGTCCCCAG
GGCCGTACGCACCCTCGCCGCCGCGTTCGCCGACTACCCCGCCACGCGCCACACCGTCGATCCGGACCGC
CACATCGAGCGGGTCACCGAGCTGCAAGAACTCTTCCTCACGCGCGTCGGGCTCGACATCGGCAAGGTGT
GGGTCGCGGACGACGGCGCCGCCGTGGCGGTCTGGACCACGCCGGAGAGCGTCGAAGCGGGGGCGGTGTT
CGCCGAGATCGGCCCGCGCATGGCCGAGTTGAGCGGTTCCCGGCTGGCCGCGCAGCAACAGATGGAAGGC
CTCCTGGCGCCGCACCGGCCCAAGGAGCCCGCGTGGTTCCTGGCCACCGTCGGAGTCTCGCCCGACCACC
AGGGCAAGGGTCTGGGCAGCGCCGTCGTGCTCCCCGGAGTGGAGGCGGCCGAGCGCGCCGGGGTGCCCGC
CTTCCTGGAGACCTCCGCGCCCCGCAACCTCCCCTTCTACGAGCGGCTCGGCTTCACCGTCACCGCCGAC
GTCGAGGTGCCCGAAGGACCGCGCACCTGGTGCATGACCCGCAAGCCCGGTGCCTGAACGCGTTAAGTCG
ACAATCAACCTCTGGATTACAAAATTTGTGAAAGATTGACTGGTATTCTTAACTATGTTGCTCCTTTTAC
GCTATGTGGATACGCTGCTTTAATGCCTTTGTATCATGCTATTGCTTCCCGTATGGCTTTCATTTTCTCC
TCCTTGTATAAATCCTGGTTGCTGTCTCTTTATGAGGAGTTGTGGCCCGTTGTCAGGCAACGTGGCGTGG
TGTGCACTGTGTTTGCTGACGCAACCCCCACTGGTTGGGGCATTGCCACCACCTGTCAGCTCCTTTCCGG
GACTTTCGCTTTCCCCCTCCCTATTGCCACGGCGGAACTCATCGCCGCCTGCCTTGCCCGCTGCTGGACA
GGGGCTCGGCTGTTGGGCACTGACAATTCCGTGGTGTTGTCGGGGAAATCATCGTCCTTTCCTTGGCTGC
TCGCCTGTGTTGCCACCTGGATTCTGCGCGGGACGTCCTTCTGCTACGTCCCTTCGGCCCTCAATCCAGC
GGACCTTCCTTCCCGCGGCCTGCTGCCGGCTCTGCGGCCTCTTCCGCGTCTTCGCCTTCGCCCTCAGACG
AGTCGGATCTCCCTTTGGGCCGCCTCCCCGCGTCGACTTTAAGACCAATGACTTACAAGGCAGCTGTAGA
TCTTAGCCACTTTTTAAAAGAAAAGGGGGGACTGGAAGGGCTAATTCACTCCCAACGAAGACAAGATCTG
CTTTTTGCTTGTACTGGGTCTCTCTGGTTAGACCAGATCTGAGCCTGGGAGCTCTCTGGCTAACTAGGGA
ACCCACTGCTTAAGCCTCAATAAAGCTTGCCTTGAGTGCTTCAAGTAGTGTGTGCCCGTCTGTTGTGTGA
CTCTGGTAACTAGAGATCCCTCAGACCCTTTTAGTCAGTGTGGAAAATCTCTAGCAGTACGTATAGTAGT
TCATGTCATCTTATTATTCAGTATTTATAACTTGCAAAGAAATGAATATCAGAGAGTGAGAGGAACTTGT
TTATTGCAGCTTATAATGGTTACAAATAAAGCAATAGCATCACAAATTTCACAAATAAAGCATTTTTTTC
ACTGCATTCTAGTTGTGGTTTGTCCAAACTCATCAATGTATCTTATCATGTCTGGCTCTAGCTATCCCGC
CCCTAACTCCGCCCATCCCGCCCCTAACTCCGCCCAGTTCCGCCCATTCTCCGCCCCATGGCTGACTAAT
TTTTTTTATTTATGCAGAGGCCGAGGCCGCCTCGGCCTCTGAGCTATTCCAGAAGTAGTGAGGAGGCTTT
TTTGGAGGCCTAGGGACGTACCCAATTCGCCCTATAGTGAGTCGTATTACGCGCGCTCACTGGCCGTCGT
TTTACAACGTCGTGACTGGGAAAACCCTGGCGTTACCCAACTTAATCGCCTTGCAGCACATCCCCCTTTC
GCCAGCTGGCGTAATAGCGAAGAGGCCCGCACCGATCGCCCTTCCCAACAGTTGCGCAGCCTGAATGGCG
AATGGG
[124 nt withheld, positions 3367-3490]
C
[91 nt withheld, positions 3492-3582]
A
[49 nt withheld, positions 3584-3632]
CCTTTGACGTTGGAGTCCACGTTCTTT
[37 nt withheld, positions 3660-3696]
ACCCTATCTCGGTCTATTCTTTTGATTTATAAGGGATTTTGCCGATTTCGGCCTATTGGTTAAAAAATGA
GCTGATTTAACAAAAATTTAACGCGAATTTTAACAAAATATTAACGCTTACAATTTAGGTGGCACTTTTC
GGGGAAATGTGCGCGGAACCCCTATTTGTTTATTTTTCTAAATACATTCAAATATGTATCCGCTCATGAG
ACAATAACCCTGATAAATGCTTCAATAATATTGAAAAAGGAAGAGTATGAGTATTCAACATTTCCGTGTC
GCCCTTATTCCCTTTTTTGCGGCATTTTGCCTTCCTGTTTTTGCTCACCCAGAAACGCTGGTGAAAGTAA
AAGATGCTGAAGATCAGTTGGGTGCACGAGTGGGTTACATCGAACTGGATCTCAACAGCGGTAAGATCCT
TGAGAGTTTTCGCCCCGAAGAACGTTTTCCAATGATGAGCACTTTTAAAGTTCTGCTATGTGGCGCGGTA
TTATCCCGTATTGACGCCGGGCAAGAGCAACTCGGTCGCCGCATACACTATTCTCAGAATGACTTGGTTG
AGTACTCACCAGTCACAGAAAAGCATCTTACGGATGGCATGACAGTAAGAGAATTATGCAGTGCTGCCAT
AACCATGAGTGATAACACTGCGGCCAACTTACTTCTGACAACGATCGGAGGACCGAAGGAGCTAACCGCT
TTTTTGCACAACATGGGGGATCATGTAACTCGCCTTGATCGTTGGGAACCGGAGCTGAATGAAGCCATAC
CAAACGACGAGCGTGACACCACGATGCCTGTAGCAATGGCAACAACGTTGCGCAAACTATTAACTGGCGA
ACTACTTACTCTAGCTTCCCGGCAACAATTAATAGACTGGATGGAGGCGGATAAAGTTGCAGGACCACTT
CTGCGCTCGGCCCTTCCGGCTGGCTGGTTTATTGCTGATAAATCTGGAGCCGGTGAGCGTGGGTCTCGCG
GTATCATTGCAGCACTGGGGCCAGATGGTAAGCCCTCCCGTATCGTAGTTATCTACACGACGGGGAGTCA
GGCAACTATGGATGAACGAAATAGACAGATCGCTGAGATAGGTGCCTCACTGATTAAGCATTGGTAACTG
TCAGACCAAGTTTACTCATATATACTTTAGATTGATTTAAAACTTCATTTTTAATTTAAAAGGATCTAGG
TGAAGATCCTTTTTGATAATCTCATGACCAAAATCCCTTAACGTGAGTTTTCGTTCCACTGAGCGTCAGA
CCCCGTAGAAAAGATCAAAGGATCTTCTTGAGATCCTTTTTTTCTGCGCGTAATCTGCTGCTTGCAAACA
AAAAAACCACCGCTACCAGCGGTGGTTTGTTTGCCGGATCAAGAGCTACCAACTCTTTTTCCGAAGGTAA
CTGGCTTCAGCAGAGCGCAGATACCAAATACTGTTCTTCTAGTGTAGCCGTAGTTAGGCCACCACTTCAA
GAACTCTGTAGCACCGCCTACATACCTCGCTCTGCTAATCCTGTTACCAGTGGCTGCTGCCAGTGGCGAT
AAGTCGTGTCTTACCGGGTTGGACTCAAGACGATAGTTACCGGATAAGGCGCAGCGGTCGGGCTGAACGG
GGGGTTCGTGCACACAGCCCAGCTTGGAGCGAACGACCTACACCGAACTGAGATACCTACAGCGTGAGCT
ATGAGAAAGCGCCACGCTTCCCGAAGGGAGAAAGGCGGACAGGTATCCGGTAAGCGGCAGGGTCGGAACA
GGAGAGCGCACGAGGGAGCTTCCAGGGGGAAACGCCTGGTATCTTTATAGTCCTGTCGGGTTTCGCCACC
TCTGACTTGAGCGTCGATTTTTGTGATGCTCGTCAGGGGGGCGGAGCCTATGGAAAAACGCCAGCAACGC
GGCCTTTTTACGGTTCCTGGCCTTTTGCTGGCCTTTTGCTCACATGTTCTTTCCTGCGTTATCCCCTGAT
TCTGTGGATAACCGTATTACCGCCTTTGAGTGAGCTGATACCGCTCGCCGCAGCCGAACGACCGAGCGCA
GCGAGTCAGTGAGCGAGGAAGCGGAAGAGCGCCCAATACGCAAACCGCCTCTCCCCGCGCGTTGGCCGAT
TCATTAATGCAGCTGGCACGACAGGTTTCCCGACTGGAAAGCGGGCAGTGAGCGCAACGCAATTAATGTG
AGTTAGCTCACTCATTAGGCACCCCAGGCTTTACACTTTATGCTTCCGGCTCGTATGTTGTGTGGAATTG
TGAGCGGATAACAATTTCACACAGGAAACAGCTATGACCATGATTACGCCAAGCGCGCAATTAACCCTCA
CTAAAGGGAACAAAAGCTGGAGCTGCAAGCTTAATGTAGTCTTATGCAATACTCTTGTAGTCTTGCAACA
TGGTAACGATGAGTTAGCAACATGCCTTACAAGGAGAGAAAAAGCACCGTGCATGCCGATTGGTGGAAGT
AAGGTGGTACGATCGTGCCTTATTAGGAAGGCAACAGACGGGTCTGACATGGATTGGACGAACCACTGAA
TTGCCGCATTGCAGAGATATTGTATTTAAGTGCCTAGCTCGATACATAAACGGGTCTCTCTGGTTAGACC
AGATCTGAGCCTGGGAGCTCTCTGGCTAACTAGGGAACCCACTGCTTAAGCCTCAATAAAGCTTGCCTTG
AGTGCTTCAAGTAGTGTGTGCCCGTCTGTTGTGTGACTCTGGTAACTAGAGATCCCTCAGACCCTTTTAG
TCAGTGTGGAAAATCTCTAGCAGTGGCGCCCGAACAGGGACTTGAAAGCGAAAGGGAAACCAGAGGAGCT
CTCTCGACGCAGGACTCGGCTTGCTGAAGCGCGCACGGCAAGAGGCGAGGGGCGGCGACTGGTGAGTACG
CCAAAAATTTTGACTAGCGGAGGCTAGAAGGAGAGAGATGGGTGCGAGAGCGTCAGTATTAAGCGGGGGA
GAATTAGATCGCGATGGGAAAAAATTCGGTTAAGGCCAGGGGGAAAGAAAAAATATAAATTAAAACATAT
AGTATGGGCAAGCAGGGAGCTAGAACGATTCGCAGTTAATCCTGGCCTGTTAGAAACATCAGAAGGCTGT
AGACAAATACTGGGACAGCTACAACCATCCCTTCAGACAGGATCAGAAGAACTTAGATCATTATATAATA
CAGTAGCAACCCTCTATTGTGTGCATCAAAGGATAGAGATAAAAGACACCAAGGAAGCTTTAGACAAGAT
AGAGGAAGAGCAAAACAAAAGTAAGACCACCGCACAGCAAGCGGCCGCTGATCTTCAGACCTGGAGGAGG
AGATATGAGGGACAATTGGAGAAGTGAATTATATAAATATAAAGTAGTAAAAATTGAACCATTAGGAGTA
GCACCCACCAAGGCAAAGAGAAGAGTGGTGCAGAGAGAAAAAAGAGCAGTGGGAATAGGAGCTTTGTTCC
TTGGGTTCTTGGGAGCAGCAGGAAGCACTATGGGCGCAGCGTCAATGACGCTGACGGTACAGGCCAGACA
ATTATTGTCTGGTATAGTGCAGCAGCAGAACAATTTGCTGAGGGCTATTGAGGCGCAACAGCATCTGTTG
CAACTCACAGTCTGGGGCATCAAGCAGCTCCAGGCAAGAATCCTGGCTGTGGAAAGATACCTAAAGGATC
AACAGCTCCTGGGGATTTGGGGTTGCTCTGGAAAACTCATTTGCACCACTGCTGTGCCTTGGAATGCTAG
TTGGAGTAATAAATCTCTGGAACAGATTTGGAATCACACGACCTGGATGGAGTGGGACAGAGAAATTAAC
AATTACACAAGCTTAATACACTCCTTAATTGAAGAATCGCAAAACCAGCAAGAAAAGAATGAACAAGAAT
TATTGGAATTAGATAAATGGGCAAGTTTGTGGAATTGGTTTAACATAACAAATTGGCTGTGGTATATAAA
ATTATTCATAATGATAGTAGGAGGCTTGGTAGGTTTAAGAATAGTTTTTGCTGTACTTTCTATAGTGAAT
AGAGTTAGGCAGGGATATTCACCATTATCGTTTCAGACCCACCTCCCAACCCCGAGGGGACCCAGAGAGG
GCCTATTTCCCATGATTCCTTCATATTTGCATATACGATACAAGGCTGTTAGAGAGATAATTAGAATTAA
TTTGACTGTAAACACAAAGATATTAGTACAAAATACGTGACGTAGAAAGTAATAATTTCTTGGGTAGTTT
GCAGTTTTAAAATTATGTTTTAAAATGGACTATCATATGCTTACCGTAACTTGAAAGTATTTCGATTTCT
TGGCTTTATATATCTTGTGGAAAGGACGAAACACCGGTTGACCTGGTGGTCTACAAGTTTTAGAGCTAGA
AATAGCAAGTTAAAATAAGGCTAGTCCGTTATCAACTTGAAAAAGTGGCACCGAGTCGGTGCTTTTTTAA
GCTTGGCGTAACTAGATCTTGAGACAAATGGCAGTATTCATCCACAATTTTAAAAGAAAAGGGGGGATTG
GGGGGTACAGTGCAGGGGAAAGAATAGTAGACATAATAGCAACAGACATACAAACTAAAGAATTACAAAA
ACAAATTACAAAAATTCAAAATTTTCGGGTTTATTACAGGGACAGCAGAGATCCACTTTGGCGCCGGCTC
GAGGGGG
Features (pLannotate 1.2.2; 29 found; start..end, strand, type, name):
     14..80      +  CDS            small t antigen (fragment): SV40 (simian virus 40) small t antigen
    106..317     +  promoter       EF-1α core promoter: core promoter for human elongation factor EF-1α
    318..1256    +  intron         EF-1α intron A: intron upstream of the start codon of human EF-1α
   1278..1877    +  CDS            PuroR (fragment): puromycin N-acetyltransferase; pac from Streptomyces; confers resistance to puromycin
   1893..2481    +  misc_feature   WPRE: woodchuck hepatitis virus posttranscriptional regulatory element
   2532..2551    +  misc_feature   cPPT/CTS (fragment): central polypurine tract and central termination sequence of HIV-1
   2553..2786    +  LTR            3' LTR (ΔU3): self-inactivating 3' long terminal repeat (LTR) from HIV-1
   2864..2985    +  polyA_signal   SV40 poly(A) signal: SV40 polyadenylation signal
   3025..3160    +  rep_origin     SV40 ori: SV40 origin of replication
   3181..3199    -  promoter       T7 promoter: promoter for bacteriophage T7 RNA polymerase
   3207..3362    +  CDS            lacZα (fragment): LacZα fragment of β-galactosidase; lacZ fragment
   3367..3795    +  rep_origin     f1 ori (sequence partly withheld): f1 bacteriophage origin of replication; arrow indicates direction of (+) strand synthesis
   3848..3952    +  promoter       AmpR promoter: bla
   3953..4813    +  CDS            AmpR: β-lactamase; bla; confers resistance to ampicillin, carbenicillin, and related antibiotics
   4984..5572    +  rep_origin     ori: high-copy-number ColE1/pMB1/pBR322/pUC origin of replication
   5755..5847    +  CDS            lacI (fragment): lac repressor; lacI; The lac repressor binds to the lac operator to inhibit transcription in E. coli. This inhibition can be relieved by adding lactose or isopropyl-β-D-thiogalactopyranoside (IPTG).
   5860..5881    +  protein_bind   CAP binding site: CAP binding activates transcription in the presence of cAMP. E. coli catabolite activator protein
   5896..5926    +  promoter       lac promoter: promoter for the E. coli lac operon
   5934..5950    +  protein_bind   lac operator: The lac repressor binds to the lac operator to inhibit transcription in E. coli. This inhibition can be relieved by adding lactose or isopropyl-β-D-thiogalactopyranoside (IPTG). lac repressor encoded by lacI
   5995..6013    +  promoter       T3 promoter: promoter for bacteriophage T3 RNA polymerase
   6041..6267    +  promoter       RSV promoter: Rous sarcoma virus enhancer/promoter
   6268..6448    +  LTR            5' LTR (truncated): truncated 5' long terminal repeat (LTR) from HIV-1
   6495..6620    +  misc_feature   HIV-1 Ψ: packaging signal of human immunodeficiency virus type 1
   6604..6967    +  CDS            HIV-1 gag (fragment): gag protein from human immunodeficiency virus 1; gag
   7113..7346    +  misc_feature   RRE: The Rev response element (RRE) of HIV-1 allows for Rev-dependent mRNA export from the nucleus to the cytoplasm.
   7723..7749    +  CDS            Rev (fragment): human immunodeficiency virus 1 (HIV-1) Rev protein; rev; enhances nuclear export of unspliced and incompletely spliced viral mRNAs
   7753..7993    +  promoter       U6 promoter: RNA polymerase III promoter for human U6 snRNA
   8023..8098    +  misc_RNA       gRNA scaffold: guide RNA scaffold for the Streptococcus pyogenes CRISPR/Cas9 system
   8154..8271    +  misc_feature   cPPT/CTS: central polypurine tract and central termination sequence of HIV-1
