[The description below was written by a language model from this plasmid's Addgene catalogue record and pLannotate feature annotations shown in this document.]
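Description:
SBK1 gRNA (BRDN0001145304) is a third-generation lentiviral CRISPR guide plasmid built on the lentiGuide-Puro backbone and carrying a single guide RNA directed against human SBK1, designed against the reference transcript NM_001024401.2. In bacteria it is maintained as a high-copy plasmid through a ColE1/pUC-type origin and selected with ampicillin via the β-lactamase gene. The backbone also carries an f1 origin, an SV40 origin and poly(A) signal, and remnants of a lac/T7/T3 cloning region.

The lentiviral transfer cassette begins with an RSV promoter fused to a truncated HIV-1 5' LTR, which makes genomic RNA production Tat-independent. This is followed by the Ψ packaging signal with a partial gag sequence, the Rev response element for Rev-dependent nuclear export, and a cPPT/CTS. It ends in a ΔU3 self-inactivating 3' LTR. Within this unit, the human U6 RNA polymerase III promoter drives the SBK1-specific spacer joined to the Streptococcus pyogenes Cas9 guide scaffold. A separate EF-1α promoter, annotated as the core promoter plus intron A, expresses puromycin N-acetyltransferase for selection of transduced mammalian cells, and a WPRE downstream enhances transcript expression.

The plasmid does not encode Cas9, so it is intended for use alongside a separate Cas9 vector such as lentiCas9-Blast, or in cells that already express Cas9. It is used to knock out SBK1 after lentiviral delivery. The depositor's notes link it to a human kinome gRNA library associated with work on optimized sgRNA design for higher on-target activity and fewer off-target effects.
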