Addgene plasmid #75797: SBK1 gRNA (BRDN0001145304)
Purpose: 3rd generation lentiviral gRNA plasmid targeting human SBK1
Depositing lab: John Doench & David Root. Depositing organization: Broad Institute. Publication: Optimized sgRNA design to maximize activity and minimize off-target effects of CRISPR-Cas9. Doench JG, Fusi N, Sullender M, Hegde M, Vaimberg EW, Donovan KF, Smith I, Tothova Z, Wilen C, Orchard R, Virgin HW, Listgarten J, Root DE. Nat Biotechnol. 2016 Jan 18. doi: 10.1038/nbt.3437. PubMed 26780180.
Backbone
  Vector backbone: lentiGuide-Puro
  Backbone manufacturer: Zhang Lab (Addgene plasmid # 52963)
  Vector type: Mammalian Expression, Lentiviral, CRISPR
  Selectable markers: Puromycin
Growth in bacteria
  Bacterial resistance: Ampicillin, 100 μg/mL
  Growth temperature: 37°C
  Growth strain: DH5alpha
  Copy number: High Copy
Gene/Insert
  Gene/Insert name: SBK1 (alt names: SBK1; NM_001024401.2)
  gRNA/shRNA sequence: GTTGACCTGGTGGTCTACAA
  Species: H. sapiens (human)
  Entrez Gene: SBK1 (a.k.a. Sbk)
  Promoter: hU6
  Cloning method: Unknown
  Sequencing primers: 5′ U6-F; 3′ pS2-R
Terms and licenses: Academic/Nonprofit Terms; Industry Terms: Not Available to Industry
Depositor comments: The gRNA was designed to target the following Genbank reference sequence(s): NM_001024401.2. Note that this plasmid does NOT contain Cas9. It should be used in conjunction with lentiCas9-Blast (Addgene #52962) or otherwise with cell lines already expressing Cas9. Browse the full kinome gRNA library at http://www.addgene.org/pooled-library/broadgpp-human-kinome/ or visit http://www.broadinstitute.org/rnai/public/ for detailed protocols and information.
How to cite: SBK1 gRNA (BRDN0001145304) was a gift from John Doench & David Root (Addgene plasmid # 75797 ; http://n2t.net/addgene:75797 ; RRID:Addgene_75797)
