>Addgene plasmid #75797 | SBK1 gRNA (BRDN0001145304) | depositor partial sequence | sequence record 143257 | Target Sequence
GTTGACCTGGTGGTCTACAA
