>Addgene plasmid #75797 | SBK1 gRNA (BRDN0001145304) | addgene partial sequence | sequence record 184585 | hU6-F
CGTGACGTAGAAAGTAATAATTTCTTGGGTAGTTTGCAGTTTTAAAATTATGTTTTAAAATGGACTATCA
TATGCTTACCGTAACTTGAAAGTATTTCGATTTCTTGGCTTTATATATCTTGTGGAAAGGACGAAACACC
GGTTGACCTGGTGGTCTACAAGTTTTAGAGCTAGAAATAGCAAGTTAAAATAAGGCTAGTCCGTTATCAA
CTTGAAAAAGTGGCACCGAGTCGGTGCTTTTTTAAGCTTGGCGTAACTAGATCTTGAGACAAATGGCAGT
ATTCATCCACAATTTTAAAAGAAAAGGGGGGATTGGGGGGTACAGTGCAGGGGAAAGAATAGTAGACATA
ATAGCAACAGACATACAAACTAAAGAATTACAAAAACAAATTACAAAAATTCAAAATTTTCGGGTTTATT
ACAGGGACAGCAGAGATCCACTTTGGCGCCGGCTCGAGGGGGCCCGGGTGCAAAGATGGATAAAGTTTTA
AACAGAGAGGAATCTTTGCAGCTAATGGACCTTCTAGGTCTTGAAAGGAGTGGGAATTGGCTCCGGTGCC
CGTCAGTGGG
